Addgene plasmid #50707: pGW1-Myc-Sarm1
Purpose: expression of Sarm1 in mammalian cells
Depositing lab: Yi-Ping Hsueh. Publication: Sarm1, a negative regulator of innate immunity, interacts with syndecan-2 and regulates neuronal morphology. Chen CY, Lin CW, Chang CY, Jiang ST, Hsueh YP. J Cell Biol. 2011 May 16;193(4):769-84. doi: 10.1083/jcb.201008050. Epub 2011 May 9. PubMed 21555464.
Backbone
  Vector backbone: pGW1-CMV-Myc
  Backbone size w/o insert (bp): 5371
  Modifications to backbone: Myc tag added to pGW1-CMV
  Vector type: Mammalian Expression
Growth in bacteria
  Bacterial resistance: Ampicillin, 100 μg/mL
  Growth temperature: 37°C
  Growth strain: DH5alpha
  Copy number: High Copy
Gene/Insert
  Gene/Insert name: Sarm1 (alt name: sterile alpha and HEAT/Armadillo motif containing 1)
  Species: M. musculus (mouse)
  Insert size (bp): 2172
  GenBank ID: NM_172795
  Entrez Gene: Sarm1 (a.k.a. A830091I15Rik, C78606, MyD885, Sarm)
  Promoter: CMV
  Tag / fusion protein: Myc (N terminal on backbone)
  Cloning method: Restriction Enzyme; 5′ cloning site BglII (not destroyed); 3′ cloning site EcoRI (not destroyed)
  Sequencing primers: 5′ ctgagcagtactcgttgc
Terms and licenses: Academic/Nonprofit Terms; Industry Terms: Not Available to Industry
Depositor comments: The mouse Sarm1 IMAGE clone was ordered from Invitrogen and further subcloned into the vector pGW1-CMV with a Myc tag. The final product pGW1-Myc-Sarm1 is going to deposit to Addgene. There is a 1bp insertion in Addgene's quality control sequence when compared to the depositor's reference sequence. The insertion does not affect epitope tag or ORF.
How to cite: pGW1-Myc-Sarm1 was a gift from Yi-Ping Hsueh (Addgene plasmid # 50707 ; http://n2t.net/addgene:50707 ; RRID:Addgene_50707)
