[The description below was written by a language model from this plasmid's Addgene catalogue record.]
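Description:
pGW1-Myc-Sarm1 is a mammalian expression plasmid built on pGW1-CMV-Myc, a derivative of the pGW1-CMV vector to which a Myc epitope tag was added. The backbone is about 5.4 kb without insert. It is maintained in E. coli as a high-copy plasmid under ampicillin selection. The record does not name the bacterial origin of replication, the polyadenylation signal or any mammalian selection marker, and no feature table is provided, so these details cannot be confirmed here.

The payload is the mouse Sarm1 coding sequence (sterile alpha and HEAT/Armadillo motif containing 1), roughly 2.2 kb. It was derived from a commercially obtained IMAGE cDNA clone and subcloned between BglII and EcoRI sites, both of which remain intact. Transcription is driven by the CMV promoter, a strong constitutive promoter in most mammalian cell types. The insert sits in frame downstream of the backbone-encoded Myc tag, so the protein is produced with an N-terminal Myc epitope, which allows detection or immunoprecipitation with anti-Myc antibodies without needing a Sarm1-specific reagent.

The stated purpose is expression of Sarm1 in mammalian cells. The associated study concerned Sarm1 as a negative regulator of innate immunity, its interaction with syndecan-2 and its role in regulating neuronal morphology, which suggests use in transfection-based overexpression and interaction experiments. The repository's quality-control sequencing found a single-base insertion relative to the depositor's reference sequence, and this is reported not to affect the epitope tag or the open reading frame.
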