>Addgene plasmid #50707 | pGW1-Myc-Sarm1 | depositor partial sequence | sequence record 75860 | sequencing start of Sarm1
CAATATAGCTGAAGACTAACAGACTGTTCCTTTCCATGGGTCTTTTCTGCAGTCACCGTCCTTGACACGA
AGCTTGCCACCATGGAGCAAAAGCTGATATCTGAAGAGGACTTGGGCGCGCCTGCCCGGGATAGGTACCT
CGCGAGATCTATGGTCCTGACGCTGCTCTTCTCCGCCTACAAACTGTGCCGCTTCTTCACCATGTCAGGC
CCACGGCCGGGCGCCGATCGGCTGACAGTGCCCGGACCGGATCGGAGTGGTGGCGCCAGCCCATGGTGGG
CTGCGGGCGGTCGCGGGTCTCGCGAAGTGTCGCCCGGAGTGGGCACTGAGGTGCAAGGCGCCCTGGAGCG
TTCGCTGCCTGAGCTGCAGCAGGCGCTGTCCGAGCTGAAACAGGCAAGCGCGGCGCGGGCTGTGGGCGCG
GGTCTCGCCGAGGTCTTCCAGCTGGTAGAGGAAGCCTGGCTGCTGCCGGCCGTGGGCCGCGAGGTGGCCC
AAGGTCTATGCGATGCTATACGTCTGGACGGTGGCCTCGACTTGCTGTTGCGGCTGCTTCAGGCACCGGA
GCTAGAGACCCGTGTGCAGGCCGCGCGCTTGCTGGAGCAGATCCTGGTGGCTGAGAACCGGGACCGCGTG
GCGCGCATCGGTCTAGGCGTGATCTTGAACCTGGCGAAGGAGCGCGAGCCTGTGGAACTGGCACGAAGCG
TGGCGGGCATCTTGGAGCACATGTTCAAGCACTCGGAGGAGACGTGCCAGCGGCTGGTGGCGGCCGGAGG
CCTCGACGCGGTGCTGTACTGGTGCCGCCGCACAGACCCGGCGCTGCTGCGCCACTGCGCTCTTGCGCTG
GCGAACTGCGCGCTGCACGGGGGCCAGACGGTGCAGCGGTGCATGGTGGAGAA
