>Addgene plasmid #50707 | pGW1-Myc-Sarm1 | addgene partial sequence | sequence record 78980 | pMRB101-F 5'-aagatgcaggcagctgagtt-3'
GTACTCCCGTTGCGGTGCTGTTAACGGTGGAGGGCAGTGTAGTCTGAGCAGTACTCGTTGCTGCCGCGCG
CGCCACCAGACATAATAGCTGACAGACTAACAGACTGTTCCTTTCCATGGGTCTTTTCTGCAGTCACCGT
CCTTGACACGAAGCTTGCCACCATGGAGCAAAAGCTGATATCTGAAGAGGACTTGGGCGCGCCTGCCCGG
GATAGGTACCTCGCGAGATCTATGGTCCTGACGCTGCTCTTCTCCGCCTACAAACTGTGCCGCTTCTTCA
CCATGTCAGGCCCACGGCCGGGCGCCGATCGGCTGACAGTGCCCGGACCGGATCGGAGTGGTGGCGCCAG
CCCATGGTGGGCTGCGGGCGGTCGCGGGTCTCGCGAAGTGTCGCCCGGAGTGGGCACTGAGGTGCAAGGC
GCCCTGGAGCGTTCGCTGCCTGAGCTGCAGCAGGCGCTGTCCGAGCTGAAACAGGCAAGCGCGGCGCGGG
CTGTGGGCGCGGGTCTCGCCGAGGTCTTCCAGCTGGTAGAGGAAGCCTGGCTGCTGCCGGCCGTGGGCCG
CGAGGTGGCCCAAGGTCTATGCGATGCTATACGTCTGGACGGTGGCCTCGACTTGCTGTTGCGGCTGCTT
CAGGCACCGGAGCTAGAGACCCGTGTGCAGGCCGCGCGCTTGCTGGAGCAGATCCTGGTGGCTGAGAACC
GGGACCGCGTGGCGCGCATCGGTCTAGGCGTGATCTTGAACCTGGCGAAGGAGCGCGAGCCTGTGGAACT
GGCACGAAGCGTGGCGGGCATCTTGGAGCACATGTTCAAGCACTCGGAGGAGACGTGCCAGCGGCTGGTG
GCGGCCGGAGGCCTCGACGCGGTGCTGTACTGGTGCCGCCGCACA
